Addgene plasmid #75949: MYLK3 gRNA (BRDN0001146129)
Purpose: 3rd generation lentiviral gRNA plasmid targeting human MYLK3
Depositing lab: John Doench & David Root. Depositing organization: Broad Institute. Publication: Optimized sgRNA design to maximize activity and minimize off-target effects of CRISPR-Cas9. Doench JG, Fusi N, Sullender M, Hegde M, Vaimberg EW, Donovan KF, Smith I, Tothova Z, Wilen C, Orchard R, Virgin HW, Listgarten J, Root DE. Nat Biotechnol. 2016 Jan 18. doi: 10.1038/nbt.3437. PubMed 26780180.
Backbone
  Vector backbone: lentiGuide-Puro
  Backbone manufacturer: Zhang Lab (Addgene plasmid # 52963)
  Vector type: Mammalian Expression, Lentiviral, CRISPR
  Selectable markers: Puromycin
Growth in bacteria
  Bacterial resistance: Ampicillin, 100 μg/mL
  Growth temperature: 37°C
  Growth strain: DH5alpha
  Copy number: High Copy
Gene/Insert
  Gene/Insert name: MYLK3 (alt names: MYLK3; NM_182493.2)
  gRNA/shRNA sequence: GGCCACGTTCCAGAAATCAA
  Species: H. sapiens (human)
  Entrez Gene: MYLK3 (a.k.a. MLCK, MLCK2, caMLCK, MGC126319, MGC126320)
  Promoter: hU6
  Cloning method: Unknown
  Sequencing primers: 5′ U6-F; 3′ pS2-R
Terms and licenses: Academic/Nonprofit Terms; Industry Terms: Not Available to Industry
Depositor comments: The gRNA was designed to target the following Genbank reference sequence(s): NM_182493.2. Note that this plasmid does NOT contain Cas9. It should be used in conjunction with lentiCas9-Blast (Addgene #52962) or otherwise with cell lines already expressing Cas9. Browse the full kinome gRNA library at http://www.addgene.org/pooled-library/broadgpp-human-kinome/ or visit http://www.broadinstitute.org/rnai/public/ for detailed protocols and information.
How to cite: MYLK3 gRNA (BRDN0001146129) was a gift from John Doench & David Root (Addgene plasmid # 75949 ; http://n2t.net/addgene:75949 ; RRID:Addgene_75949)
