[The description below was written by a language model from this plasmid's Addgene catalogue record and pLannotate feature annotations shown in this document.]
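Description:
MYLK3 gRNA (BRDN0001146129) is a third-generation lentiviral guide RNA plasmid built on the lentiGuide-Puro backbone and designed to target human MYLK3, a myosin light chain kinase gene, with the guide designed against the reference transcript NM_182493.2. It is propagated in E. coli as a high-copy plasmid through a ColE1/pUC-type origin with ampicillin selection (β-lactamase). The backbone also carries an f1 origin, an SV40 origin and poly(A) signal, and remnants of lac and phage promoter elements typical of the parental cloning vector.

The lentiviral transfer cassette begins with an RSV promoter fused to a truncated HIV-1 5' LTR, which makes genomic RNA production independent of Tat. This is followed by the Ψ packaging signal with a partial gag sequence and the Rev response element for nuclear export of the unspliced viral RNA. A human U6 RNA polymerase III promoter drives the MYLK3-specific spacer joined to the Streptococcus pyogenes Cas9 guide RNA scaffold, and a cPPT/CTS element sits downstream to aid nuclear import of the provirus. An EF-1α core promoter with its intron A then expresses puromycin N-acetyltransferase for selection of transduced mammalian cells. A WPRE enhances transcript expression, and the self-inactivating ΔU3 3' LTR closes the cassette.

The plasmid does not encode Cas9, so it is meant to be used with a separate Cas9 lentiviral vector or in cells that already express Cas9, for knockout of MYLK3. It is an individual clone related to a human kinome gRNA library produced with optimized sgRNA design rules.
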