Features (pLannotate 1.2.2; 29 found; start..end, strand, type, name):
     14..80      +  CDS            small t antigen (fragment): SV40 (simian virus 40) small t antigen
    106..317     +  promoter       EF-1α core promoter: core promoter for human elongation factor EF-1α
    318..1256    +  intron         EF-1α intron A: intron upstream of the start codon of human EF-1α
   1278..1877    +  CDS            PuroR (fragment): puromycin N-acetyltransferase; pac from Streptomyces; confers resistance to puromycin
   1893..2481    +  misc_feature   WPRE: woodchuck hepatitis virus posttranscriptional regulatory element
   2532..2551    +  misc_feature   cPPT/CTS (fragment): central polypurine tract and central termination sequence of HIV-1
   2553..2786    +  LTR            3' LTR (ΔU3): self-inactivating 3' long terminal repeat (LTR) from HIV-1
   2864..2985    +  polyA_signal   SV40 poly(A) signal: SV40 polyadenylation signal
   3025..3160    +  rep_origin     SV40 ori: SV40 origin of replication
   3181..3199    -  promoter       T7 promoter: promoter for bacteriophage T7 RNA polymerase
   3207..3362    +  CDS            lacZα (fragment): LacZα fragment of β-galactosidase; lacZ fragment
   3367..3795    +  rep_origin     f1 ori (sequence partly withheld): f1 bacteriophage origin of replication; arrow indicates direction of (+) strand synthesis
   3848..3952    +  promoter       AmpR promoter: bla
   3953..4813    +  CDS            AmpR: β-lactamase; bla; confers resistance to ampicillin, carbenicillin, and related antibiotics
   4984..5572    +  rep_origin     ori: high-copy-number ColE1/pMB1/pBR322/pUC origin of replication
   5755..5847    +  CDS            lacI (fragment): lac repressor; lacI; The lac repressor binds to the lac operator to inhibit transcription in E. coli. This inhibition can be relieved by adding lactose or isopropyl-β-D-thiogalactopyranoside (IPTG).
   5860..5881    +  protein_bind   CAP binding site: CAP binding activates transcription in the presence of cAMP. E. coli catabolite activator protein
   5896..5926    +  promoter       lac promoter: promoter for the E. coli lac operon
   5934..5950    +  protein_bind   lac operator: The lac repressor binds to the lac operator to inhibit transcription in E. coli. This inhibition can be relieved by adding lactose or isopropyl-β-D-thiogalactopyranoside (IPTG). lac repressor encoded by lacI
   5995..6013    +  promoter       T3 promoter: promoter for bacteriophage T3 RNA polymerase
   6041..6267    +  promoter       RSV promoter: Rous sarcoma virus enhancer/promoter
   6268..6448    +  LTR            5' LTR (truncated): truncated 5' long terminal repeat (LTR) from HIV-1
   6495..6620    +  misc_feature   HIV-1 Ψ: packaging signal of human immunodeficiency virus type 1
   6604..6967    +  CDS            HIV-1 gag (fragment): gag protein from human immunodeficiency virus 1; gag
   7113..7346    +  misc_feature   RRE: The Rev response element (RRE) of HIV-1 allows for Rev-dependent mRNA export from the nucleus to the cytoplasm.
   7723..7749    +  CDS            Rev (fragment): human immunodeficiency virus 1 (HIV-1) Rev protein; rev; enhances nuclear export of unspliced and incompletely spliced viral mRNAs
   7753..7993    +  promoter       U6 promoter: RNA polymerase III promoter for human U6 snRNA
   8023..8098    +  misc_RNA       gRNA scaffold: guide RNA scaffold for the Streptococcus pyogenes CRISPR/Cas9 system
   8154..8271    +  misc_feature   cPPT/CTS: central polypurine tract and central termination sequence of HIV-1
>Addgene plasmid #75949 | MYLK3 gRNA (BRDN0001146129) | addgene full sequence | sequence record 184886 | Addgene Assembled Sequence
CCCGGGTGCAAAGATGGATAAAGTTTTAAACAGAGAGGAATCTTTGCAGCTAATGGACCTTCTAGGTCTT
GAAAGGAGTGGGAATTGGCTCCGGTGCCCGTCAGTGGGCAGAGCGCACATCGCCCACAGTCCCCGAGAAG
TTGGGGGGAGGGGTCGGCAATTGATCCGGTGCCTAGAGAAGGTGGCGCGGGGTAAACTGGGAAAGTGATG
TCGTGTACTGGCTCCGCCTTTTTCCCGAGGGTGGGGGAGAACCGTATATAAGTGCAGTAGTCGCCGTGAA
CGTTCTTTTTCGCAACGGGTTTGCCGCCAGAACACAGGTAAGTGCCGTGTGTGGTTCCCGCGGGCCTGGC
CTCTTTACGGGTTATGGCCCTTGCGTGCCTTGAATTACTTCCACCTGGCTGCAGTACGTGATTCTTGATC
CCGAGCTTCGGGTTGGAAGTGGGTGGGAGAGTTCGAGGCCTTGCGCTTAAGGAGCCCCTTCGCCTCGTGC
TTGAGTTGAGGCCTGGCCTGGGCGCTGGGGCCGCCGCGTGCGAATCTGGTGGCACCTTCGCGCCTGTCTC
GCTGCTTTCGATAAGTCTCTAGCCATTTAAAATTTTTGATGACCTGCTGCGACGCTTTTTTTCTGGCAAG
ATAGTCTTGTAAATGCGGGCCAAGATCTGCACACTGGTATTTCGGTTTTTGGGGCCGCGGGCGGCGACGG
GGCCCGTGCGTCCCAGCGCACATGTTCGGCGAGGCGGGGCCTGCGAGCGCGGCCACCGAGAATCGGACGG
GGGTAGTCTCAAGCTGGCCGGCCTGCTCTGGTGCCTGGCCTCGCGCCGCCGTGTATCGCCCCGCCCTGGG
CGGCAAGGCTGGCCCGGTCGGCACCAGTTGCGTGAGCGGAAAGATGGCCGCTTCCCGGCCCTGCTGCAGG
GAGCTCAAAATGGAGGACGCGGCGCTCGGGAGAGCGGGCGGGTGAGTCACCCACACAAAGGAAAAGGGCC
TTTCCGTCCTCAGCCGTCGCTTCATGTGACTCCACGGAGTACCGGGCGCCGTCCAGGCACCTCGATTAGT
TCTCGAGCTTTTGGAGTACGTCGTCTTTAGGTTGGGGGGAGGGGTTTTATGCGATGGAGTTTCCCCACAC
TGAGTGGGTGGAGACTGAAGTTAGGCCAGCTTGGCACTTGATGTAATTCTCCTTGGAATTTGCCCTTTTT
GAGTTTGGATCTTGGTTCATTCTCAAGCCTCAGACAGTGGTTCAAAGTTTTTTTCTTCCATTTCAGGTGT
CGTGACGTACGGCCACCATGACCGAGTACAAGCCCACGGTGCGCCTCGCCACCCGCGACGACGTCCCCAG
GGCCGTACGCACCCTCGCCGCCGCGTTCGCCGACTACCCCGCCACGCGCCACACCGTCGATCCGGACCGC
CACATCGAGCGGGTCACCGAGCTGCAAGAACTCTTCCTCACGCGCGTCGGGCTCGACATCGGCAAGGTGT
GGGTCGCGGACGACGGCGCCGCCGTGGCGGTCTGGACCACGCCGGAGAGCGTCGAAGCGGGGGCGGTGTT
CGCCGAGATCGGCCCGCGCATGGCCGAGTTGAGCGGTTCCCGGCTGGCCGCGCAGCAACAGATGGAAGGC
CTCCTGGCGCCGCACCGGCCCAAGGAGCCCGCGTGGTTCCTGGCCACCGTCGGAGTCTCGCCCGACCACC
AGGGCAAGGGTCTGGGCAGCGCCGTCGTGCTCCCCGGAGTGGAGGCGGCCGAGCGCGCCGGGGTGCCCGC
CTTCCTGGAGACCTCCGCGCCCCGCAACCTCCCCTTCTACGAGCGGCTCGGCTTCACCGTCACCGCCGAC
GTCGAGGTGCCCGAAGGACCGCGCACCTGGTGCATGACCCGCAAGCCCGGTGCCTGAACGCGTTAAGTCG
ACAATCAACCTCTGGATTACAAAATTTGTGAAAGATTGACTGGTATTCTTAACTATGTTGCTCCTTTTAC
GCTATGTGGATACGCTGCTTTAATGCCTTTGTATCATGCTATTGCTTCCCGTATGGCTTTCATTTTCTCC
TCCTTGTATAAATCCTGGTTGCTGTCTCTTTATGAGGAGTTGTGGCCCGTTGTCAGGCAACGTGGCGTGG
TGTGCACTGTGTTTGCTGACGCAACCCCCACTGGTTGGGGCATTGCCACCACCTGTCAGCTCCTTTCCGG
GACTTTCGCTTTCCCCCTCCCTATTGCCACGGCGGAACTCATCGCCGCCTGCCTTGCCCGCTGCTGGACA
GGGGCTCGGCTGTTGGGCACTGACAATTCCGTGGTGTTGTCGGGGAAATCATCGTCCTTTCCTTGGCTGC
TCGCCTGTGTTGCCACCTGGATTCTGCGCGGGACGTCCTTCTGCTACGTCCCTTCGGCCCTCAATCCAGC
GGACCTTCCTTCCCGCGGCCTGCTGCCGGCTCTGCGGCCTCTTCCGCGTCTTCGCCTTCGCCCTCAGACG
AGTCGGATCTCCCTTTGGGCCGCCTCCCCGCGTCGACTTTAAGACCAATGACTTACAAGGCAGCTGTAGA
TCTTAGCCACTTTTTAAAAGAAAAGGGGGGACTGGAAGGGCTAATTCACTCCCAACGAAGACAAGATCTG
CTTTTTGCTTGTACTGGGTCTCTCTGGTTAGACCAGATCTGAGCCTGGGAGCTCTCTGGCTAACTAGGGA
ACCCACTGCTTAAGCCTCAATAAAGCTTGCCTTGAGTGCTTCAAGTAGTGTGTGCCCGTCTGTTGTGTGA
CTCTGGTAACTAGAGATCCCTCAGACCCTTTTAGTCAGTGTGGAAAATCTCTAGCAGTACGTATAGTAGT
TCATGTCATCTTATTATTCAGTATTTATAACTTGCAAAGAAATGAATATCAGAGAGTGAGAGGAACTTGT
TTATTGCAGCTTATAATGGTTACAAATAAAGCAATAGCATCACAAATTTCACAAATAAAGCATTTTTTTC
ACTGCATTCTAGTTGTGGTTTGTCCAAACTCATCAATGTATCTTATCATGTCTGGCTCTAGCTATCCCGC
CCCTAACTCCGCCCATCCCGCCCCTAACTCCGCCCAGTTCCGCCCATTCTCCGCCCCATGGCTGACTAAT
TTTTTTTATTTATGCAGAGGCCGAGGCCGCCTCGGCCTCTGAGCTATTCCAGAAGTAGTGAGGAGGCTTT
TTTGGAGGCCTAGGGACGTACCCAATTCGCCCTATAGTGAGTCGTATTACGCGCGCTCACTGGCCGTCGT
TTTACAACGTCGTGACTGGGAAAACCCTGGCGTTACCCAACTTAATCGCCTTGCAGCACATCCCCCTTTC
GCCAGCTGGCGTAATAGCGAAGAGGCCCGCACCGATCGCCCTTCCCAACAGTTGCGCAGCCTGAATGGCG
AATGGG
[124 nt withheld, positions 3367-3490]
C
[91 nt withheld, positions 3492-3582]
A
[49 nt withheld, positions 3584-3632]
CCTTTGACGTTGGAGTCCACGTTCTTT
[37 nt withheld, positions 3660-3696]
ACCCTATCTCGGTCTATTCTTTTGATTTATAAGGGATTTTGCCGATTTCGGCCTATTGGTTAAAAAATGA
GCTGATTTAACAAAAATTTAACGCGAATTTTAACAAAATATTAACGCTTACAATTTAGGTGGCACTTTTC
GGGGAAATGTGCGCGGAACCCCTATTTGTTTATTTTTCTAAATACATTCAAATATGTATCCGCTCATGAG
ACAATAACCCTGATAAATGCTTCAATAATATTGAAAAAGGAAGAGTATGAGTATTCAACATTTCCGTGTC
GCCCTTATTCCCTTTTTTGCGGCATTTTGCCTTCCTGTTTTTGCTCACCCAGAAACGCTGGTGAAAGTAA
AAGATGCTGAAGATCAGTTGGGTGCACGAGTGGGTTACATCGAACTGGATCTCAACAGCGGTAAGATCCT
TGAGAGTTTTCGCCCCGAAGAACGTTTTCCAATGATGAGCACTTTTAAAGTTCTGCTATGTGGCGCGGTA
TTATCCCGTATTGACGCCGGGCAAGAGCAACTCGGTCGCCGCATACACTATTCTCAGAATGACTTGGTTG
AGTACTCACCAGTCACAGAAAAGCATCTTACGGATGGCATGACAGTAAGAGAATTATGCAGTGCTGCCAT
AACCATGAGTGATAACACTGCGGCCAACTTACTTCTGACAACGATCGGAGGACCGAAGGAGCTAACCGCT
TTTTTGCACAACATGGGGGATCATGTAACTCGCCTTGATCGTTGGGAACCGGAGCTGAATGAAGCCATAC
CAAACGACGAGCGTGACACCACGATGCCTGTAGCAATGGCAACAACGTTGCGCAAACTATTAACTGGCGA
ACTACTTACTCTAGCTTCCCGGCAACAATTAATAGACTGGATGGAGGCGGATAAAGTTGCAGGACCACTT
CTGCGCTCGGCCCTTCCGGCTGGCTGGTTTATTGCTGATAAATCTGGAGCCGGTGAGCGTGGGTCTCGCG
GTATCATTGCAGCACTGGGGCCAGATGGTAAGCCCTCCCGTATCGTAGTTATCTACACGACGGGGAGTCA
GGCAACTATGGATGAACGAAATAGACAGATCGCTGAGATAGGTGCCTCACTGATTAAGCATTGGTAACTG
TCAGACCAAGTTTACTCATATATACTTTAGATTGATTTAAAACTTCATTTTTAATTTAAAAGGATCTAGG
TGAAGATCCTTTTTGATAATCTCATGACCAAAATCCCTTAACGTGAGTTTTCGTTCCACTGAGCGTCAGA
CCCCGTAGAAAAGATCAAAGGATCTTCTTGAGATCCTTTTTTTCTGCGCGTAATCTGCTGCTTGCAAACA
AAAAAACCACCGCTACCAGCGGTGGTTTGTTTGCCGGATCAAGAGCTACCAACTCTTTTTCCGAAGGTAA
CTGGCTTCAGCAGAGCGCAGATACCAAATACTGTTCTTCTAGTGTAGCCGTAGTTAGGCCACCACTTCAA
GAACTCTGTAGCACCGCCTACATACCTCGCTCTGCTAATCCTGTTACCAGTGGCTGCTGCCAGTGGCGAT
AAGTCGTGTCTTACCGGGTTGGACTCAAGACGATAGTTACCGGATAAGGCGCAGCGGTCGGGCTGAACGG
GGGGTTCGTGCACACAGCCCAGCTTGGAGCGAACGACCTACACCGAACTGAGATACCTACAGCGTGAGCT
ATGAGAAAGCGCCACGCTTCCCGAAGGGAGAAAGGCGGACAGGTATCCGGTAAGCGGCAGGGTCGGAACA
GGAGAGCGCACGAGGGAGCTTCCAGGGGGAAACGCCTGGTATCTTTATAGTCCTGTCGGGTTTCGCCACC
TCTGACTTGAGCGTCGATTTTTGTGATGCTCGTCAGGGGGGCGGAGCCTATGGAAAAACGCCAGCAACGC
GGCCTTTTTACGGTTCCTGGCCTTTTGCTGGCCTTTTGCTCACATGTTCTTTCCTGCGTTATCCCCTGAT
TCTGTGGATAACCGTATTACCGCCTTTGAGTGAGCTGATACCGCTCGCCGCAGCCGAACGACCGAGCGCA
GCGAGTCAGTGAGCGAGGAAGCGGAAGAGCGCCCAATACGCAAACCGCCTCTCCCCGCGCGTTGGCCGAT
TCATTAATGCAGCTGGCACGACAGGTTTCCCGACTGGAAAGCGGGCAGTGAGCGCAACGCAATTAATGTG
AGTTAGCTCACTCATTAGGCACCCCAGGCTTTACACTTTATGCTTCCGGCTCGTATGTTGTGTGGAATTG
TGAGCGGATAACAATTTCACACAGGAAACAGCTATGACCATGATTACGCCAAGCGCGCAATTAACCCTCA
CTAAAGGGAACAAAAGCTGGAGCTGCAAGCTTAATGTAGTCTTATGCAATACTCTTGTAGTCTTGCAACA
TGGTAACGATGAGTTAGCAACATGCCTTACAAGGAGAGAAAAAGCACCGTGCATGCCGATTGGTGGAAGT
AAGGTGGTACGATCGTGCCTTATTAGGAAGGCAACAGACGGGTCTGACATGGATTGGACGAACCACTGAA
TTGCCGCATTGCAGAGATATTGTATTTAAGTGCCTAGCTCGATACATAAACGGGTCTCTCTGGTTAGACC
AGATCTGAGCCTGGGAGCTCTCTGGCTAACTAGGGAACCCACTGCTTAAGCCTCAATAAAGCTTGCCTTG
AGTGCTTCAAGTAGTGTGTGCCCGTCTGTTGTGTGACTCTGGTAACTAGAGATCCCTCAGACCCTTTTAG
TCAGTGTGGAAAATCTCTAGCAGTGGCGCCCGAACAGGGACTTGAAAGCGAAAGGGAAACCAGAGGAGCT
CTCTCGACGCAGGACTCGGCTTGCTGAAGCGCGCACGGCAAGAGGCGAGGGGCGGCGACTGGTGAGTACG
CCAAAAATTTTGACTAGCGGAGGCTAGAAGGAGAGAGATGGGTGCGAGAGCGTCAGTATTAAGCGGGGGA
GAATTAGATCGCGATGGGAAAAAATTCGGTTAAGGCCAGGGGGAAAGAAAAAATATAAATTAAAACATAT
AGTATGGGCAAGCAGGGAGCTAGAACGATTCGCAGTTAATCCTGGCCTGTTAGAAACATCAGAAGGCTGT
AGACAAATACTGGGACAGCTACAACCATCCCTTCAGACAGGATCAGAAGAACTTAGATCATTATATAATA
CAGTAGCAACCCTCTATTGTGTGCATCAAAGGATAGAGATAAAAGACACCAAGGAAGCTTTAGACAAGAT
AGAGGAAGAGCAAAACAAAAGTAAGACCACCGCACAGCAAGCGGCCGCTGATCTTCAGACCTGGAGGAGG
AGATATGAGGGACAATTGGAGAAGTGAATTATATAAATATAAAGTAGTAAAAATTGAACCATTAGGAGTA
GCACCCACCAAGGCAAAGAGAAGAGTGGTGCAGAGAGAAAAAAGAGCAGTGGGAATAGGAGCTTTGTTCC
TTGGGTTCTTGGGAGCAGCAGGAAGCACTATGGGCGCAGCGTCAATGACGCTGACGGTACAGGCCAGACA
ATTATTGTCTGGTATAGTGCAGCAGCAGAACAATTTGCTGAGGGCTATTGAGGCGCAACAGCATCTGTTG
CAACTCACAGTCTGGGGCATCAAGCAGCTCCAGGCAAGAATCCTGGCTGTGGAAAGATACCTAAAGGATC
AACAGCTCCTGGGGATTTGGGGTTGCTCTGGAAAACTCATTTGCACCACTGCTGTGCCTTGGAATGCTAG
TTGGAGTAATAAATCTCTGGAACAGATTTGGAATCACACGACCTGGATGGAGTGGGACAGAGAAATTAAC
AATTACACAAGCTTAATACACTCCTTAATTGAAGAATCGCAAAACCAGCAAGAAAAGAATGAACAAGAAT
TATTGGAATTAGATAAATGGGCAAGTTTGTGGAATTGGTTTAACATAACAAATTGGCTGTGGTATATAAA
ATTATTCATAATGATAGTAGGAGGCTTGGTAGGTTTAAGAATAGTTTTTGCTGTACTTTCTATAGTGAAT
AGAGTTAGGCAGGGATATTCACCATTATCGTTTCAGACCCACCTCCCAACCCCGAGGGGACCCAGAGAGG
GCCTATTTCCCATGATTCCTTCATATTTGCATATACGATACAAGGCTGTTAGAGAGATAATTAGAATTAA
TTTGACTGTAAACACAAAGATATTAGTACAAAATACGTGACGTAGAAAGTAATAATTTCTTGGGTAGTTT
GCAGTTTTAAAATTATGTTTTAAAATGGACTATCATATGCTTACCGTAACTTGAAAGTATTTCGATTTCT
TGGCTTTATATATCTTGTGGAAAGGACGAAACACCGGGCCACGTTCCAGAAATCAAGTTTTAGAGCTAGA
AATAGCAAGTTAAAATAAGGCTAGTCCGTTATCAACTTGAAAAAGTGGCACCGAGTCGGTGCTTTTTTAA
GCTTGGCGTAACTAGATCTTGAGACAAATGGCAGTATTCATCCACAATTTTAAAAGAAAAGGGGGGATTG
GGGGGTACAGTGCAGGGGAAAGAATAGTAGACATAATAGCAACAGACATACAAACTAAAGAATTACAAAA
ACAAATTACAAAAATTCAAAATTTTCGGGTTTATTACAGGGACAGCAGAGATCCACTTTGGCGCCGGCTC
GAGGGGG
