>Addgene plasmid #75949 | MYLK3 gRNA (BRDN0001146129) | depositor partial sequence | sequence record 143409 | Target Sequence
GGCCACGTTCCAGAAATCAA
