>Addgene plasmid #75949 | MYLK3 gRNA (BRDN0001146129) | addgene partial sequence | sequence record 184885 | hU6-F
ACGTGACGTAGAAAGTAATAATTTCTTGGGTAGTTTGCAGTTTTAAAATTATGTTTTAAAATGGACTATC
ATATGCTTACCGTAACTTGAAAGTATTTCGATTTCTTGGCTTTATATATCTTGTGGAAAGGACGAAACAC
CGGGCCACGTTCCAGAAATCAAGTTTTAGAGCTAGAAATAGCAAGTTAAAATAAGGCTAGTCCGTTATCA
ACTTGAAAAAGTGGCACCGAGTCGGTGCTTTTTTAAGCTTGGCGTAACTAGATCTTGAGACAAATGGCAG
TATTCATCCACAATTTTAAAAGAAAAGGGGGGATTGGGGGGTACAGTGCAGGGGAAAGAATAGTAGACAT
AATAGCAACAGACATACAAACTAAAGAATTACAAAAACAAATTACAAAAATTCAAAATTTTCGGGTTTAT
TACAGGGACAGCAGAGATCCACTTTGGCGCCGGCTCGAGGGGGCCCGGGTGCAAAGATGGATAAAGTTTT
AAACAGAGAGGAATCTTTGCAGCTAATGGACCTTCTAGGTCTTGAAAGGAGTGGGAATTGGCTCCGGTGC
CCGTCAGTGG
